>Addgene plasmid #117221 | U6a | depositor full sequence | sequence record 221355 | U6a sequence 12610 bps
TATCCACAGAATCAGGGGATAACGCAGGAAAGAACATGTGAGCAAAAGGCCAGCAAAAGGCCAGGAACCG
TAAAAAGGCCGCGTTGCTGGCGTTTTTCCATAGGCTCCGCCCCCCTGACGAGCATCACAAAAATCGACGC
TCAAGTCAGAGGTGGCGAAACCCGACAGGACTATAAAGATACCAGGCGTTTCCCCCTGGAAGCTCCCTCG
TGCGCTCTCCTGTTCCGACCCTGCCGCTTACCGGATACCTGTCCGCCTTTCTCCCTTCGGGAAGCGTGGC
GCTTTCTCAATGCTCACGCTGTAGGTATCTCAGTTCGGTGTAGGTCGTTCGCTCCAAGCTGGGCTGTGTG
CACGAACCCCCCGTTCAGCCCGACCGCTGCGCCTTATCCGGTAACTATCGTCTTGAGTCCAACCCGGTAA
GACACGACTTATCGCCACTGGCAGCAGCCACTGGTAACAGGATTAGCAGAGCGAGGTATGTAGGCGGTGC
TACAGAGTTCTTGAAGTGGTGGCCTAACTACGGCTACACTAGAAGGACAGTATTTGGTATCTGCGCTCTG
CTGAAGCCAGTTACCTTCGGAAAAAGAGTTGGTAGCTCTTGATCCGGCAAACAAACCACCGCTGGTAGCG
GTGGTTTTTTTGTTTGCAAGCAGCAGATTACGCGCAGAAAAAAAGGATCTCAAGAAGATCCTTTGATCTT
TTCTACGGGGTCTGACGCTCAGTGGAACGAAAACTCACGTTAAGGGATTTTGGTCATGAGATTATCAAAA
AGGATCTTCACCTAGATCCTTTTAAATTAAAAATGAAGTTTTAAATCAATCTAAAGTATATATGAGTAAA
CTTGGTCTGACAGTTACCAATGCTTAATCAGTGAGGCACCTATCTCAGCGATCTGTCTATTTCGTTCATC
CATAGTTGCCTGACTCCCCGTCGTGTAGATAACTACGATACGGGAGGGCTTACCATCTGGCCCCAGTGCT
GCAATGATACCGCGAGACCCACGCTCACCGGCTCCAGATTTATCAGCAATAAACCAGCCAGCCGGAAGGG
CCGAGCGCAGAAGTGGTCCTGCAACTTTATCCGCCTCCATCCAGTCTATTAATTGTTGCCGGGAAGCTAG
AGTAAGTAGTTCGCCAGTTAATAGTTTGCGCAACGTTGTTGCCATTGCTACAGGCATCGTGGTGTCACGC
TCGTCGTTTGGTATGGCTTCATTCAGCTCCGGTTCCCAACGATCAAGGCGAGTTACATGATCCCCCATGT
TGTGCAAAAAAGCGGTTAGCTCCTTCGGTCCTCCGATCGTTGTCAGAAGTAAGTTGGCCGCAGTGTTATC
ACTCATGGTTATGGCAGCACTGCATAATTCTCTTACTGTCATGCCATCCGTAAGATGCTTTTCTGTGACT
GGTGAGTACTCAACCAAGTCATTCTGAGAATAGTGTATGCGGCGACCGAGTTGCTCTTGCCCGGCGTCAA
TACGGGATAATACCGCGCCACATAGCAGAACTTTAAAAGTGCTCATCATTGGAAAACGTTCTTCGGGGCG
AAAACTCTCAAGGATCTTACCGCTGTTGAGATCCAGTTCGATGTAACCCACTCGTGCACCCAACTGATCT
TCAGCATCTTTTACTTTCACCAGCGTTTCTGGGTGAGCAAAAACAGGAAGGCAAAATGCCGCAAAAAAGG
GAATAAGGGCGACACGGAAATGTTGAATACTCATACTCTTCCTTTTTCAATATTATTGAAGCATTTATCA
GGGTTATTGTCTCATGAGCGGATACATATTTGAATGTATTTAGAAAAATAAACAAATAGGGGTTCCGCGC
ACATTTCCCCGAAAAGTGCCACCTGACGTCTAAGAAACCATTATTATCATGACATTAACCTATAAAAATA
GGCGTATCACGAGGCCCTTTCGTCTCGCGCGTTTCGGTGATGACGGTGAAAACCTCTGACACATGCAGCT
CCCGGAGACGGTCACAGCTTGTCTGTAAGCGGATGCCGGGAGCAGACAAGCCCGTCAGGGCGCGTCAGCG
GGTGTTGGCGGGTGTCGGGGCTGGCTTAACTATGCGGCATCAGAGCAGATTGTACTGAGAGTGCACCATA
TGCGGTGTGAAATACCGCACAGATGCGTAAGGAGAAAATACCGCATCAGGCGCCATTCGCCATTCAGGCT
GCGCAACTGTTGGGAAGGGCGATCGGTGCGGGCCTCTTCGCTATTACGCCAGCTGGCGAAAGGGGGATGT
GCTGCAAGGCGATTAAGTTGGGTAACGCCAGGGTTTTCCCAGTCACGACGTTGTAAAACGACGGCCAGTG
CCAAGCTTTGTTTAAAATATAACAAAATTGTGATCCCACAAAATGAAGTGGGGCAAAATCAAATAATTAA
CTAGTGTCCGTAAACTTGTTGGTCTTCAACTTTTTGAGGAACACGTTGGACGGCAAATCGTGACTATAAC
ACAAGTTGATTTAATAATTTTAGCCAACACGTCGGGCTGCGTGTTTTTTGCGCTCTGTGTACACGTTGAT
TAACTGGTCGATTAAATAATTTAATTTTTGGTTCTTCTTTAAATCTGTGATGAAATTTTTTAAAATAACT
TTAAATTCTTCATTGGTAAAAAATGCCACGTTTTGCAACTTGTGAGGGTCTAATATGAGGTCAAACTCAG
TAGGAGTTTTATCCAAAAAAGAAAACATGATTACGTCTGTACACGAACGCGTATTAACGCAGAGTGCAAA
GTATAAGAGGGTTAAAAAATATATTTTACGCACCATATACGCATCGGGTTGATATCGTTAATATGGATCA
ATTTGAACAGTTGATTAACGTGTCTCTGCTCAAGTCTTTGATCAAAACGCAAATCGACGAAAATGTGTCG
GACAATATCAAGTCGATGAGCGAAAAACTAAAAAGGCTAGAATACGACAATCTCACAGACAGCGTTGAGA
TATACGGTATTCACGACAGCAGGCTGAATAATAAAAAAATTAGAAACTATTATTTAACCCTAGAAAGATA
ATCATATTGTGACGTACGTTAAAGATAATCATGCGTAAAATTGACGCATGTGTTTTATCGGTCTGTATAT
CGAGGTTTATTTATTAATTTGAATAGATATTAAGTTTTATTATATTTACACTTACATACTAATAATAAAT
TCAACAAACAATTTATTTATGTTTATTTATTTATTAAAAAAAAACAAAAACTCAAAATTTCTTCTATAAA
GTAACAAAACTTTTAAACATTCTCTCTTTTACAAAAATAAACTTATTTTGTACTTTAAAAACAGTCATGT
TGTATTATAAAATAAGTAATTAGCTTAACTTATACATAATAGAAACAAATTATACTTATTAGTCAGTCAG
AAACAACTTTGGCACATATCAATATTATGCTCTCGACAAATAACTTTTTTGCATTTTTTGCACGATGCAT
TTGCCTTTCGCCTTATTTTAGAGGGGCAGTAAGTACAGTAAGTACGTTTTTTCATTACTGGCTCTTCAGT
ACTGTCATCTGATGTACCAGGCACTTCATTTGGCAAAATATTAGAGATATTATCGCGCAAATATCTCTTC
AAAGTAGGAGCTTCTAAACGCTTACGCATAAACGATGACGTCAGGCTCATGTAAAGGTTTCTCATAAATT
TTTTGCGACTTTGAACCTTTTCTCCCTTGCTACTGACATTATGGCTGTATATAATAAAAGAATTTATGCA
GGCAATGTTTATCATTCCGTACAATAATGCCATAGGCCACCTATTCGTCTTCCTACTGCAGGTCATCACA
GAACACATTTGGTCTAGCGTGTCCACTCCGCCTTTAGTTTGATTATAATACATAACCATTTGCGGTTTAC
CGGTACTTTCGTTGATAGAAGCATCCTCATCACAAGATGATAATAAGTATACCATCTTAGCTGGCTTCGG
TTTATATGAGACGAGAGTAAGGGGTCCGTCAAAACAAAACATCGATGTTCCCACTGGCCTGGAGCGACTG
TTTTTCAGTACTTCCGGTATCTCGCGTTTGTTTGATCGCACGGTTCCCACAATGGTTAATTCGAGCTCGC
CCGGGGTCCTAGGCCTCACGCCACTCGTAGAATGAACCCGATTGAATCATTTTTAAACCGAAAAAAAAAT
CCTGCCGGTGTTCTCTGAGTTTTCTGAGGATTCTGATCGGGATCCCAGAGGAACCTGGGAATTGCTATTG
GATTCCTAACAGACTCTTGAGAATTACCATCAGAGTTTCGTACATTTTTAACAAGATTTTTTGTGGAATC
ATCACCAAACCATGAAAATTTCTAGCAGGCTTTTGGGGTTCCTCAGTGGGATCATGAAACTCCGTTACAT
CGTTTTTGCTATGAGATTACAGAAAAAATAACTTAAGTAAACAGTTTTTCTGTAAAAGATATTTCACTCA
CTTAGCTTTTGAACGCAGTGGAATTTTAGACCATTGTTTGCTTGACTTTTTTTTTAATCATAATTTAAAT
GTTAGAGTGTTAGAAACCGTGTTCTTATAAACAATATTCTCCTTTTCTTCTTCCCTGTCTTGCGAAACAA
ACGATAGAGAGAAACTTATCAGTGTACCTGGCGTCTAAGCTGCGAATCAAGGAACTACGATTTTCCAGCC
ACTTCCTATGTAAATCAATCGAAGTATCGTTTAGTACATTACATTTAATACATTTCTTCTTCATCTATGC
ATCTTTGACTTTTCCAAAATGAATATCCTATTTCATTATACATTTTTTCTTTTACTTCCAGCGCTACAGC
ACCAGCAGTTATCAGGATGTAGATGAAGGTATCAACAGTTCGTTCGGCAGCAATGACAAATCCACGCTGA
TTCAGGTTTGGAAACCCAAAAGTTATGGCGCCGTCAAGGGACAAATTCCACAGCACGAACGACTCACATA
CACATGGAAGGAGATCGATGTGTTTGGAGAGACGCCAGGTGATACCAAAAAGGAACCCCTGTGCAGTAGA
TTGTGCTGTTGTTTCTCCCGCCAGAAGAAAGACTTCAATCCCCGCAAACACCTACTGAAGAATGTGACCG
GGATGGCTAAGAGTGGAGAGTTACTGGCTGTGATGGGTAGTTCTGGCGCCGGTAAAACAACCTTGCTGAA
CGCTTTGCTAGCACTTTCCAAAATTCATTTGGTAATTTCTACAAGAATTTTTTCAAGAAATTTCTTAAGA
ATTTTTGAAAAAAAAAATGGTAATTTTTACTGAATTGATAAACGCAATTGATAGGTAAACCATTGCTAAA
TATAGTCATTCACCAAACACACTGCTTTTTTCTCGTCTGAAAATTTTTTAGTTGTTTCGCAAGTAACCCA
TTTTATATCCAAAAATTACTTTCTGTACATTTTTCTCGCTCTTTCTTAGCGAATGGATTATTGATTTCTA
AGCTTGTCATTGACTTGACTACTTTTATTGAACTGATAATTCTATTAACAGAAATTAATAACAACAGTTT
GCTTATGAAATAACATGATAGCCAAGTCAATAACAGGTCCAGTTTAGACTTTCGGGTTTTCCATAGTAAA
TATACTACAAATAATATTAATGTTCCATGAAAAAAGGAGTAAGAGTCTGGTAACCCTAGTGCACGCAAAT
ATCTCGCGGGCATATTTGGTTGCTGAGGTATATTTATATTTGAACGCCATGAGAAAAAGCGGAAGAAATT
GGCTCATGGCCGATTTTAAGGATATTTAAAAATTGTACAATGTACATATAATAGGCCAGGAGAAGTGGAT
GAACTTGTCATTCATTTTTCTGTCAATTCTCATACAAAATCTACTTTTTCTTTGACATAAATTCACTCTA
GGTGAACCACTTCCCCTGGCCTATTAAACATCCGTTCCTTCAATGTGTTCTTTTTTTTAAGCGTGTGTTA
AAAGTTTGCTCTGCTGGTGAATTCACGCTCTACCCGTTCAGGCAGCATTCATCGAAAAGCCCTATCTGCT
CGCACACATTTACAAAATGCTGATTGCGTTGTGTGCTGAATGGGTCACTCGTCCGTCACTGCTTGCTGTG
TACACTGTACAGTTACGCAGTCTGTGCATCGCTAGAATCATATTTACGGAAGAGTATTATATATACCCGA
TGCGTTGCTCTTCGATTGGTGCGATCTTGACCCCCGGGTCTTAGAGCTATGCTGGAAACAGCATAGCAAG
TTAAGATAAGGCTAGTCCGTTATCAACTTGAAAAAGTGGCACCGAGTCGGTGCTTTTTTTGTGGTTTTAC
TATTCGATAATTGTGTCTCTTATCCTCAGAGTAATGTGAAAAAACTACCTAGTTAATAAAATTAATAAGG
GGAGAAAGGTTTGCAATTTCTTACGTACATATTTTGTTCCATATCATAGTGGAATCACAGAGACGATACC
TCCATCATGTTTAAGGCAGCATCCATTTATTACGTAACGCTAAAATTAGAAATTTTTGACCTCCTTCCCC
CCCCCCCTCCGTAACGCTTTTTGTATGAAAAATTTCTAATTTTTGTATGAACCGTAACGATTGAGCCTAC
TCCCCCCTCCCCCTAGTGCGTTACGTAATTTGTGGATGCCGCCTTACGTGCAGAAAATAGATAACATAGT
TTCGAGGGCCTTTAACTTTGTTTAAAGTGCAACATTTAAATGCTATTAAACTTAAGTTTAATATGTGTAC
AGTTGTATACAGTTAACTTTAAGATTATGTCACTTTAAAACAAAATCTGATAGCACACTATAGAGCAAAC
ATAAAGTATTCATATATAGCTTCGTGGTTACTTGGGAACTGCGCCATATCGTGTGCAAAATGAAGAAATA
ATACGGAGCAGCATATACTTTCTGTTAGTTAATTAATTCGAGCTCGCCCGGGGATCTAATTCAATTAGAG
ACTAATTCAATTAGAGCTAATTCAATTAGGATCCAAGCTTATCGATTTCGAACCCTCGACCGCCGGAGTA
TAAATAGAGGCGCTTCGTCTACGGAGCGACAATTCAATTCAAACAAGCAAAGTGAACACGTCGCTAAGCG
AAAGCTAAGCAAATAAACAAGCGCAGCTGAACAAGCTAAACAATCGGGGTACCGCTAGAGTCGACGGTAC
GATCCACCGGTCGCCACCATGGTGAGCAAGGGCGAGGAGGTCATCAAAGAGTTCATGCGCTTCAAGGTGC
GCATGGAGGGCTCCATGAACGGCCACGAGTTCGAGATCGAGGGCGAGGGCGAGGGCCGCCCCTACGAGGG
CACCCAGACCGCCAAGCTGAAGGTGACCAAGGGCGGCCCCCTGCCCTTCGCCTGGGACATCCTGTCCCCC
CAGTTCATGTACGGCTCCAAGGCGTACGTGAAGCACCCCGCCGACATCCCCGATTACAAGAAGCTGTCCT
TCCCCGAGGGCTTCAAGTGGGAGCGCGTGATGAACTTCGAGGACGGCGGTCTGGTGACCGTGACCCAGGA
CTCCTCCCTGCAGGACGGCACGCTGATCTACAAGGTGAAGATGCGCGGCACCAACTTCCCCCCCGACGGC
CCCGTAATGCAGAAGAAGACCATGGGCTGGGAGGCCTCCACCGAGCGCCTGTACCCCCGCGACGGCGTGC
TGAAGGGCGAGATCCACCAGGCCCTGAAGCTGAAGGACGGCGGCCACTACCTGGTGGAGTTCAAGACCAT
CTACATGGCCAAGAAGCCCGTGCAACTGCCCGGCTACTACTACGTGGACACCAAGCTGGACATCACCTCC
CACAACGAGGACTACACCATCGTGGAACAGTACGAGCGCTCCGAGGGCCGCCACCACCTGTTCCTGGGGC
ATGGCACCGGCAGCACCGGCAGCGGCAGCTCCGGCACCGCCTCCTCCGAGGACAACAACATGGCCGTTAT
CAAGGAATTTATGCGCTTCAAAGTTAGGATGGAGGGATCCATGAACGGACATGAGTTCGAGATCGAGGGA
GAGGGCGAGGGACGCCCGTATGAAGGCACACAAACAGCCAAACTCAAGGTCACCAAGGGCGGACCACTGC
CCTTCGCCTGGGATATCCTGAGTCCCCAGTTTATGTACGGCAGCAAGGCCTACGTTAAGCACCCCGCTGA
CATACCGGACTACAAAAAGCTGTCCTTTCCGGAAGGCTTCAAGTGGGAGCGCGTGATGAATTTCGAAGAC
GGAGGACTGGTCACTGTGACCCAAGATAGCAGTTTGCAGGACGGTACACTGATCTATAAGGTTAAAATGC
GCGGCACTAACTTTCCGCCAGATGGCCCAGTGATGCAGAAGAAGACCATGGGTTGGGAGGCATCCACCGA
ACGTCTGTACCCTCGAGACGGAGTGCTCAAGGGCGAGATCCATCAGGCCCTCAAACTGAAAGATGGTGGT
CACTACCTGGTCGAATTTAAGACCATTTACATGGCCAAGAAGCCGGTTCAGCTGCCCGGATATTATTATG
TGGATACGAAACTGGATATAACTTCGCATAACGAAGACTACACCATTGTCGAGCAGTATGAGCGCAGCGA
AGGCCGACATCACCTGTTCCTCTACGGCATGGACGAGCTGTACAAGTAGGCGGCCGCGACTCTAGATCAT
AATCAGCCATACCACATTTGTAGAGGTTTTACTTGCTTTAAAAAACCTCCCACACCTCCCCCTGAACCTG
AAACATAAAATGAATGCAATTGTTGTTGTTAACTTGTTTATTGCAGCTTATAATGGTTACAAATAAAGCA
ATAGCATCACAAATTTCACAAATAAAGCATTTTTTTCACTGCATTCTAGTTGTGGTTTGTCCAAACTCAT
CAATGTATCTTAAAGCTTGTTTAAACTCAAGATCGCACCGACTTCAGTACGTGCCCTAAACGGAATCCCA
GTCAACGCGGAACAGTTGCGAGCACGTTGCGCCTATGTGCAACAGGACGATCTTTTCATTCCCGCGCTTA
CAACTCGAGAACACCTCGTATTCCACGCAATGCTGCGTATGGGTAAAGATGTACCCAAGAGTGTCAAGAT
GAATCGAGTCAACGAGGTGCTTCAGGAGCTTTCCTTAGCGAAATGCGCAGACACGATCATTGGAGCGCCA
GGTCGAATGAAAGGCCTGTCCGGAGGTGAACGGAAACGGTTGGCCTTTGCATCGGAAACCCTGACCGATC
CTCACCTGTTGCTTTGTGATGAACCCACTTCCGGGTTGGATTCGTTCATGGCTCACAGTGTTCTACAGGT
GCTGAAGGGAATGGCCCTCAAAGGAAAGACGATTATACTGACCATACATCAACCTTCGTCAGAACTGTAT
TGCTTGTTCGACAAAATTCTCCTAGTGGCAGAAGGACGCGTGGCTTTCCTTGGATCTCCCTATCAGGCTT
CGGAATTCTTTTCTCAGTGAGTAGACTTGTGAAATCCTGACGATTTTGCTTTACTAGCAGGGCTTGTGGT
GTCTTGCCTCTTAAAACACCGAACATGAAACCCAAAAGCCAAACGCAATAGGAATCAGACGATGAGAGTT
CTTCATAGATCTGACCAGACATGTCTCTAAGAATATTTCTAAGACTTTTTTTTTGGAAATTCATCGCGAT
CTTGACATTACGCGTAATCCGCGTAATCATCGTATTTTTCCAAAGTTACATTCAGATATTACGGCAGAAA
TTCTTTAGGAGATTTCATCAGGAGATAACATATTGGTGAATTACGGATTCGTTGTATTTATCTTCAAGAA
TACTACCTGATTTTAGTTTAGCAATTACTTCAGAGATTTCATTTAGAATTCAAGATTCATGCAGAAATAT
TCTTTCATTGATAGAACTTCCTTCTATGCAGAACATCTACCAGAATTCAACCAGAAATTTCTACTTATAT
ACCTCTAACACGGCCAATTGCGGCCAGACAGTAAAATAATAGTGGCCTTAGTAACTAAAATGATCAAAAT
TGTGACCCGGTAAAGTGATTTAATAAAACAGTTTTTAGTCCAAACAATATTAGGGGTCATCCAAAAACGA
CTTCAATCATTAGGGGCGCGCCCATACTCGGTGGCCTCCCCACCACCAACTTTTTTGCACTGCAAAAAAA
CACGCTTTTGCACGCGGGCCCATACATAGTACAAACTCTACGTTTCGTAGACTATTTTACATAAATAGTC
TACACCGTTGTATACGCTCCAAATACACTACCACACATTGAACCTTTTTGCAGTGCAAAAAAGTACGTGT
CGGCAGTCACGTAGGCCGGCCTTATCGGGTCGCGTCCTGTCACGTACGAATCACATTATCGGACCGGACG
AGTGTTGTCTTATCGTGACAGGACGCCAGCTTCCTGTGTTGCTAACCGCAGCCGGACGCAACTCCTTATC
GGAACAGGACGCGCCTCCATATCAGCCGCGCGTTATCTCATGCGCGTGACCGGACACGAGGCGCCCGTCC
CGCTTATCGCGCCTATAAATACAGCCCGCAACGATCTGGTAAACACAGTTGAACAGCATCTGTTACAGCG
ACACAACATGAGCCGGTCCAACAACGCCAACGCGCCCACGCCATCCAACCGCCGCCGCAACCTGTCTCTG
GTGATGGTGCGCTCCTCCAAGAACGTCATCAAGGAGTTCATGCGCTTCAAGGTGCGCATGGAGGGCACCG
TGAACGGCCACGAGTTCGAGATCGAGGGCGAGGGCGAGGGCCGCCCCTACGAGGGCCACAACACCGTGAA
GCTGAAGGTGACCAAGGGCGGCCCCCTGCCCTTCGCCTGGGACATCCTGTCCCCCCAGTTCCAGTACGGC
TCCAAGGTGTACGTGAAGCACCCCGCCGACATCCCCGACTACAAGAAGCTGTCCTTCCCCGAGGGCTTCA
AGTGGGAGCGCGTGATGAACTTCGAGGACGGCGGCGTGGTGACCGTGACCCAGGACTCCTCCCTGCAGGA
CGGCTGCTTCATCTACAAGGTGAAGTTCATCGGCGTGAACTTCCCCTCCGACGGCCCCGTAATGCAGAAG
AAGACCATGGGCTGGGAGGCCTCCACCGAGCGCCTGTACCCCCGCGACGGCGTGCTGAAGGGCGAGATCC
ACAAGGCCCTGAAGCTGAAGGACGGCGGCCACTACCTGGTGGAGTTCAAGTCCATCTACATGGCCAAGAA
GCCCGTGCAGCTGCCCGGCTACTACTACGTGGACTCCAAGCTGGACATCACCTCCCACAACGAGGACTAC
ACCATCGTGGAGCAGTACGAGCGCACCGAGGGCCGCCACCACCTGTTCCTGTAGGACTCTAGATCATAAT
CAGCCATACCACATTTGTAGAGGTTTTACTTGCTTTAAAAAACCTCCCACACCTCCCCCTGAACCTGAAA
CATAAAATGAATGCAATTGTTGTTGTTAACTTGTTTATTGCAGCTTATAATGGTTACAAATAAAGCAATA
GCATCACAAATTTCACAAATAAAGCATTTTTTTCACTGCATTCTAGTTGTGGTTTGTCCAAACTCATCAA
TGTATCTTAAAGCTTCTAGGCCGGCCGATCTCGGATCTGACAATGTTCAGTGCAGAGACTCGGCTACGCC
TCGTGGACTTTGAAGTTGACCAACAATGTTTATTCTTACCTCTAATAGTCCTCTGTGGCAAGGTCAAGAT
TCTGTTAGAAGCCAATGAAGAACCTGGTTGTTCAATAACATTTTGTTCGTCTAATATTTCACTACCGCTT
GACGTTGGCTGCACTTCATGTACCTCATCTATAAACGCTTCTTCTGTATCGCTCTGGACGTCATCTTCAC
TTACGTGATCTGATATTTCACTGTCAGAATCCTCACCAACAAGCTCGTCATCGCTTTGCAGAAGAGCAGA
GAGGATATGCTCATCGTCTAAAGAACTACCCATTTTATTATATATTAGTCACGATATCTATAACAAGAAA
ATATATATATAATAAGTTATCACGTAAGTAGAACATGAAATAACAATATAATTATCGTATGAGTTAAATC
TTAAAAGTCACGTAAAAGATAATCATGCGTCATTTTGACTCACGCGGTCGTTATAGTTCAAAATCAGTGA
CACTTACCGCATTGACAAGCACGCCTCACGGGAGCTCCAAGCGGCGACTGAGATGTCCTAAATGCACAGC
GACGGATTCGCGCTATTTAGAAAGAGAGAGCAATATTTCAAGAATGCATGCGTCAATTTTACGCAGACTA
TCTTTCTAGGGTTAAAAAAGATTTGCGCTTTACTCGACCTAAACTTTAAACACGTCATAGAATCTTCGTT
TGACAAAAACCACATTGTGGCCAAGCTGTGTGACGCGACGCGCGCTAAAGAATGGCAAACCAAGTCGCGC
GAGCGTCGACTCTAGAGGATCCCCGGGTACCGAGCTCGAATTCGTAATCATGGTCATAGCTGTTTCCTGT
GTGAAATTGTTATCCGCTCACAATTCCACACAACATACGAGCCGGAAGCATAAAGTGTAAAGCCTGGGGT
GCCTAATGAGTGAGCTAACTCACATTAATTGCGTTGCGCTCACTGCCCGCTTTCCAGTCGGGAAACCTGT
CGTGCCAGCTGCATTAATGAATCGGCCAACGCGCGGGGAGAGGCGGTTTGCGTATTGGGCGCTCTTCCGC
TTCCTCGCTCACTGACTCGCTGCGCTCGGTCGTTCGGCTGCGGCGAGCGGTATCAGCTCACTCAAAGGCG
GTAATACGGT
Features (pLannotate 1.2.2; 27 found; start..end, strand, type, name):
     95..683     -  rep_origin     ori: high-copy-number ColE1/pMB1/pBR322/pUC origin of replication
    854..1714    -  CDS            AmpR: β-lactamase; bla; confers resistance to ampicillin, carbenicillin, and related antibiotics
   1715..1819    -  promoter       AmpR promoter: bla
   1914..1949    +  CDS            rop (fragment): Rop protein, which maintains plasmids at low copy number; rop
   2051..2150    +  misc_feature   bom (fragment): basis of mobility region from pBR322
   2156..2310    -  CDS            lacZα (fragment): LacZα fragment of β-galactosidase; lacZ fragment
   2314..2766    -  CDS            LEF-9 (fragment): LEF9_NPVAC - Experimental evidence at protein level: Swiss-Prot protein existence level 1. Component of the viral DNA-dependent RNA polymerase which is composed of four equimolar subunits of LEF-4, LEF-8, LEF-9, and p47. Plays an essential role in late and very late gene expression. From Autographa californica nuclear polyhedrosis virus (AcMNPV).
   2793..2996    +  CDS            FP (fragment): FP25_NPVAC - Experimental evidence at protein level: Swiss-Prot protein existence level 1. From Autographa californica nuclear polyhedrosis virus (AcMNPV).
   4749..5117    +  CDS            w (fragment): WHITE_ANOGA - Experimental evidence at transcript level: Swiss-Prot protein existence level 2. May be part of a membrane-spanning permease system necessary for the transport of pigment precursors into pigment cells responsible for eye color. From Anopheles gambiae (African malaria mosquito).
   6146..6213    +  misc_RNA       tracrRNA (fragment): trans-activating CRISPR RNA for the Streptococcus pyogenes CRISPR/Cas9 system
   6923..7045    +  promoter       hsp70 promoter (fragment): Drosophila melanogaster hsp70Bb promoter
   7089..8516    +  CDS            tdTomato: tdTomato is a basic (constitutively fluorescent) orange fluorescent protein published in 2004, derived from Discosoma sp.. It is reported to be a somewhat slowly-maturing tandem dimer with low acid sensitivity.
   8535..8618    +  CDS            large T antigen (fragment): large T antigen from SV40 (simian virus 40)
   8641..8762    +  polyA_signal   SV40 poly(A) signal: SV40 polyadenylation signal
   8779..9327    +  CDS            w (fragment): WHITE_ANOGA - Experimental evidence at transcript level: Swiss-Prot protein existence level 2. May be part of a membrane-spanning permease system necessary for the transport of pigment precursors into pigment cells responsible for eye color. From Anopheles gambiae (African malaria mosquito).
   9964..10424   +  promoter       OpIE-2 promoter (fragment): immediate-early gene 2 from the Orgyia pseudotsugata multicapsid nucleopolyhedrovirus; strong constitutive baculovirus promoter for insect cell expression
  10438..10503   +  CDS            IE2 (fragment): VIE2_NPVOP - Protein inferred from homology: Swiss-Prot protein existence level 3. RING-finger E3 ubiquitin ligase that plays an important regulatory role during the initial stages of infection. Migrates to specific nuclear foci early in infection supposely to prepare the sites for viral replication by targeting and ubiquitinating host proteins. From Orgyia pseudotsugata multicapsid polyhedrosis virus (OpMNPV).
  10504..11184   +  CDS            DsRed1: wild-type DsRed mammalian codon-optimized
  11192..11275   +  CDS            large T antigen (fragment): large T antigen from SV40 (simian virus 40)
  11298..11419   +  polyA_signal   SV40 poly(A) signal: SV40 polyadenylation signal
  12122..12262   +  CDS            FP (fragment): FP25_NPVAC - Experimental evidence at protein level: Swiss-Prot protein existence level 1. From Autographa californica nuclear polyhedrosis virus (AcMNPV).
  12255..12293   -  misc_feature   MCS (fragment): pUC18/19 multiple cloning site
  12325..12347   -  protein_bind   lac operator (fragment): The lac repressor binds to the lac operator to inhibit transcription in E. coli. This inhibition can be relieved by adding lactose or isopropyl-β-D-thiogalactopyranoside (IPTG). lac repressor encoded by lacI
  12351..12381   -  promoter       lac promoter: promoter for the E. coli lac operon
  12396..12417   -  protein_bind   CAP binding site: CAP binding activates transcription in the presence of cAMP. E. coli catabolite activator protein
  12430..12522   -  CDS            lacI (fragment): lac repressor; lacI; The lac repressor binds to the lac operator to inhibit transcription in E. coli. This inhibition can be relieved by adding lactose or isopropyl-β-D-thiogalactopyranoside (IPTG).
  12524..12610   -  rep_origin     RSF ori (fragment): Plasmids containing the RSF 1030 origin of replication can be propagated in E. coli cells that contain additional plasmids with compatible origins.
