>Addgene plasmid #117221 | U6a | addgene full sequence | sequence record 249760 | Addgene NGS Result
ATGGTGCGCTCCTCCAAGAACGTCATCAAGGAGTTCATGCGCTTCAAGGTGCGCATGGAGGGCACCGTGA
ACGGCCACGAGTTCGAGATCGAGGGCGAGGGCGAGGGCCGCCCCTACGAGGGCCACAACACCGTGAAGCT
GAAGGTGACCAAGGGCGGCCCCCTGCCCTTCGCCTGGGACATCCTGTCCCCCCAGTTCCAGTACGGCTCC
AAGGTGTACGTGAAGCACCCCGCCGACATCCCCGACTACAAGAAGCTGTCCTTCCCCGAGGGCTTCAAGT
GGGAGCGCGTGATGAACTTCGAGGACGGCGGCGTGGTGACCGTGACCCAGGACTCCTCCCTGCAGGACGG
CTGCTTCATCTACAAGGTGAAGTTCATCGGCGTGAACTTCCCCTCCGACGGCCCCGTAATGCAGAAGAAG
ACCATGGGCTGGGAGGCCTCCACCGAGCGCCTGTACCCCCGCGACGGCGTGCTGAAGGGCGAGATCCACA
AGGCCCTGAAGCTGAAGGACGGCGGCCACTACCTGGTGGAGTTCAAGTCCATCTACATGGCCAAGAAGCC
CGTGCAGCTGCCCGGCTACTACTACGTGGACTCCAAGCTGGACATCACCTCCCACAACGAGGACTACACC
ATCGTGGAGCAGTACGAGCGCACCGAGGGCCGCCACCACCTGTTCCTGTAGGACTCTAGATCATAATCAG
CCATACCACATTTGTAGAGGTTTTACTTGCTTTAAAAAACCTCCCACACCTCCCCCTGAACCTGAAACAT
AAAATGAATGCAATTGTTGTTGTTAACTTGTTTATTGCAGCTTATAATGGTTACAAATAAAGCAATAGCA
TCACAAATTTCACAAATAAAGCATTTTTTTCACTGCATTCTAGTTGTGGTTTGTCCAAACTCATCAATGT
ATCTTAAAGCTTCTAGGCCGGCCGATCTCGGATCTGACAATGTTCAGTGCAGAGACTCGGCTACGCCTCG
TGGACTTTGAAGTTGACCAACAATGTTTATTCTTACCTCTAATAGTCCTCTGTGGCAAGGTCAAGATTCT
GTTAGAAGCCAATGAAGAACCTGGTTGTTCAATAACATTTTGTTCGTCTAATATTTCACTACCGCTTGAC
GTTGGCTGCACTTCATGTACCTCATCTATAAACGCTTCTTCTGTATCGCTCTGGACGTCATCTTCACTTA
CGTGATCTGATATTTCACTGTCAGAATCCTCACCAACAAGCTCGTCATCGCTTTGCAGAAGAGCAGAGAG
GATATGCTCATCGTCTAAAGAACTACCCATTTTATTATATATTAGTCACGATATCTATAACAAGAAAATA
TATATATAATAAGTTATCACGTAAGTAGAACATGAAATAACAATATAATTATCGTATGAGTTAAATCTTA
AAAGTCACGTAAAAGATAATCATGCGTCATTTTGACTCACGCGGTCGTTATAGTTCAAAATCAGTGACAC
TTACCGCATTGACAAGCACGCCTCACGGGAGCTCCAAGCGGCGACTGAGATGTCCTAAATGCACAGCGAC
GGATTCGCGCTATTTAGAAAGAGAGAGCAATATTTCAAGAATGCATGCGTCAATTTTACGCAGACTATCT
TTCTAGGGTTAAAAAAGATTTGCGCTTTACTCGACCTAAACTTTAAACACGTCATAGAATCTTCGTTTGA
CAAAAACCACATTGTGGCCAAGCTGTGTGACGCGACGCGCGCTAAAGAATGGCAAACCAAGTCGCGCGAG
CGTCGACTCTAGAGGATCCCCGGGTACCGAGCTCGAATTCGTAATCATGTCATAGCTGTTTCCTGTGTGA
AATTGTTATCCGCTCACAATTCCACACAACATACGAGCCGGAAGCATAAAGTGTAAAGCCTGGGGTGCCT
AATGAGTGAGCTAACTCACATTAATTGCGTTGCGCTCACTGCCCGCTTTCCAGTCGGGAAACCTGTCGTG
CCAGCTGCATTAATGAATCGGCCAACGCGCGGGGAGAGGCGGTTTGCGTATTGGGCGCTCTTCCGCTTCC
TCGCTCACTGACTCGCTGCGCTCGGTCGTTCGGCTGCGGCGAGCGGTATCAGCTCACTCAAAGGCGGTAA
TACGGTTATCCACAGAATCAGGGGATAACGCAGGAAAGAACATGTGAGCAAAAGGCCAGCAAAAGGCCAG
GAACCGTAAAAAGGCCGCGTTGCTGGCGTTTTTCCATAGGCTCCGCCCCCCTGACGAGCATCACAAAAAT
CGACGCTCAAGTCAGAGGTGGCGAAACCCGACAGGACTATAAAGATACCAGGCGTTTCCCCCTGGAAGCT
CCCTCGTGCGCTCTCCTGTTCCGACCCTGCCGCTTACCGGATACCTGTCCGCCTTTCTCCCTTCGGGAAG
CGTGGCGCTTTCTCATAGCTCACGCTGTAGGTATCTCAGTTCGGTGTAGGTCGTTCGCTCCAAGCTGGGC
TGTGTGCACGAACCCCCCGTTCAGCCCGACCGCTGCGCCTTATCCGGTAACTATCGTCTTGAGTCCAACC
CGGTAAGACACGACTTATCGCCACTGGCAGCAGCCACTGGTAACAGGATTAGCAGAGCGAGGTATGTAGG
CGGTGCTACAGAGTTCTTGAAGTGGTGGCCTAACTACGGCTACACTAGAAGAACAGTATTTGGTATCTGC
GCTCTGCTGAAGCCAGTTACCTTCGGAAAAAGAGTTGGTAGCTCTTGATCCGGCAAACAAACCACCGCTG
GTAGCGGTGGTTTTTTTGTTTGCAAGCAGCAGATTACGCGCAGAAAAAAAGGATCTCAAGAAGATCCTTT
GATCTTTTCTACGGGGTCTGACGCTCAGTGGAACGAAAACTCACGTTAAGGGATTTTGGTCATGAGATTA
TCAAAAAGGATCTTCACCTAGATCCTTTTAAATTAAAAATGAAGTTTTAAATCAATCTAAAGTATATATG
AGTAAACTTGGTCTGACAGTTACCAATGCTTAATCAGTGAGGCACCTATCTCAGCGATCTGTCTATTTCG
TTCATCCATAGTTGCCTGACTCCCCGTCGTGTAGATAACTACGATACGGGAGGGCTTACCATCTGGCCCC
AGTGCTGCAATGATACCGCGAGACCCACGCTCACCGGCTCCAGATTTATCAGCAATAAACCAGCCAGCCG
GAAGGGCCGAGCGCAGAAGTGGTCCTGCAACTTTATCCGCCTCCATCCAGTCTATTAATTGTTGCCGGGA
AGCTAGAGTAAGTAGTTCGCCAGTTAATAGTTTGCGCAACGTTGTTGCCATTGCTACAGGCATCGTGGTG
TCACGCTCGTCGTTTGGTATGGCTTCATTCAGCTCCGGTTCCCAACGATCAAGGCGAGTTACATGATCCC
CCATGTTGTGCAAAAAAGCGGTTAGCTCCTTCGGTCCTCCGATCGTTGTCAGAAGTAAGTTGGCCGCAGT
GTTATCACTCATGGTTATGGCAGCACTGCATAATTCTCTTACTGTCATGCCATCCGTAAGATGCTTTTCT
GTGACTGGTGAGTACTCAACCAAGTCATTCTGAGAATAGTGTATGCGGCGACCGAGTTGCTCTTGCCCGG
CGTCAATACGGGATAATACCGCGCCACATAGCAGAACTTTAAAAGTGCTCATCATTGGAAAACGTTCTTC
GGGGCGAAAACTCTCAAGGATCTTACCGCTGTTGAGATCCAGTTCGATGTAACCCACTCGTGCACCCAAC
TGATCTTCAGCATCTTTTACTTTCACCAGCGTTTCTGGGTGAGCAAAAACAGGAAGGCAAAATGCCGCAA
AAAAGGGAATAAGGGCGACACGGAAATGTTGAATACTCATACTCTTCCTTTTTCAATATTATTGAAGCAT
TTATCAGGGTTATTGTCTCATGAGCGGATACATATTTGAATGTATTTAGAAAAATAAACAAATAGGGGTT
CCGCGCACATTTCCCCGAAAAGTGCCACCTGACGTCTAAGAAACCATTATTATCATGACATTAACCTATA
AAAATAGGCGTATCACGAGGCCCTTTCGTCTCGCGCGTTTCGGTGATGACGGTGAAAACCTCTGACACAT
GCAGCTCCCGGAGACGGTCACAGCTTGTCTGTAAGCGGATGCCGGGAGCAGACAAGCCCGTCAGGGCGCG
TCAGCGGGTGTTGGCGGGTGTCGGGGCTGGCTTAACTATGCGGCATCAGAGCAGATTGTACTGAGAGTGC
ACCATATGCGGTGTGAAATACCGCACAGATGCGTAAGGAGAAAATACCGCATCAGGCGCCATTCGCCATT
CAGGCTGCGCAACTGTTGGGAAGGGCGATCGGTGCGGGCCTCTTCGCTATTACGCCAGCTGGCGAAAGGG
GGATGTGCTGCAAGGCGATTAAGTTGGGTAACGCCAGGGTTTTCCCAGTCACGACGTTGTAAAACGACGG
CCAGTGCCAAGCTTTGTTTAAAAATATAACAAAATTGTGATCCCACAAAATGAAGTGGGGCAAAATCAAA
TAATTAATAGTGTCCGTAAACTTGTTGGTCTTCAACTTTTTGAGGAACACGTTGGACGGCAAATCCGTGA
CTATAACACAAGTTGATTTAATAATTTTAGCCAACACGTCGGGCTGCGTGTTTTTTGCCGACGCGTCTGT
GTACACGTTGATTAACTGGTCGATTAAACTGTTGAAATAATTTAATTTTTGGTTCTTCTTTAAATCTGTG
ATGAAATTTTTTAAAATAACTTTAAATTCTTCATTGGTAAAAAATGCCACGTTTTGCAACTTGTGAGGGT
CTAATATGAGGTCAAACTCAGTAGGAGTTTTATCCAAAAAAGAAAACATGATTACGTCTGTACACGAACG
CGTATTAACGCAGAGTGCAAAGTATAAGAGGGTTAAAAAATATATTTTACGCACCATATACGCATCGGGT
TGATATCGTTAATATGGATCAATTTGAACAGTTGATTAACGTGTCTCTGCTCAAGTCTTTGATCAAAACG
CAAATCGACGAAAATGTGTCGGACAATATCAAGTCGATGAGCGAAAAACTAAAAAGGCTAGAATACGACA
ATCTCACAGACAGCGTTGAGATATACGGTATTCACGACAGCAGGCTGAATAATAAAAAAATTAGAAACTA
TTATTTAACCCTAGAAAGATAATCATATTGTGACGTACGTTAAAGATAATCATGCGTAAAATTGACGCAT
GTGTTTTATCGGTCTGTATATCGAGGTTTATTTATTAATTTGAATAGATATTAAGTTTTATTATATTTAC
ACTTACATACTAATAATAAATTCAACAAACAATTTATTTATGTTTATTTATTTATTAAAAAAAAACAAAA
ACTCAAAATTTCTTCTATAAAGTAACAAAACTTTTAAACATTCTCTCTTTTACAAAAATAAACTTATTTT
GTACTTTAAAAACAGTCATGTTGTATTATAAAATAAGTAATTAGCTTAACTTATACATAATAGAAACAAA
TTATACTTATTAGTCAGTCAGAAACAACTTTGGCACATATCAATATTATGCTCTCGACAAATAACTTTTT
TGCATTTTTTGCACGATGCATTTGCCTTTCGCCTTATTTTAGAGGGGCAGTAAGTACAGTAAGTACGTTT
TTTCATTACTGGCTCTTCAGTACTGTCATCTGATGTACCAGGCACTTCATTTGGCAAAATATTAGAGATA
TTATCGCGCAAATATCTCTTCAAAGTAGGAGCTTCTAAACGCTTACGCATAAACGATGACGTCAGGCTCA
TGTAAAGGTTTCTCATAAATTTTTTGCGACTTTGAACCTTTTCTCCCTTGCTACTGACATTATGGCTGTA
TATAATAAAAGAATTTATGCAGGCAATGTTTATCATTCCGTACAATAATGCCATAGGCCACCTATTCGTC
TTCCTACTGCAGGTCATCACAGAACACATTTGGTCTAGCGTGTCCACTCCGCCTTTAGTTTGATTATAAT
ACATAACCATTTGCGGTTTACCGGTACTTTCGTTGATAGAAGCATCCTCATCACAAGATGATAATAAGTA
TACCATCTTAGCTGGCTTCGGTTTATATGAGACGAGAGTAAGGGGTCCGTCAAAACAAAACATCGATGTT
CCCACTGGCCTGGAGCGACTGTTTTTCAGTACTTCCGGTATCTCGCGTTTGTTTGATCGCACGGTTCCCA
CAATGGTTAATTCGAGCTCGCCCGGGGTCCTAGGCCTCACGCCACTCGTAGAATGAACCCGATTGAATCA
TTTTTAAACCGAAAAAAAAATCCTGCCGGTGTTCTCTGAGTTTTCTGAGGATTCTGATCGGGATCCCAGA
GGAACCTGGGAATTGCTATTGGATTCCTAACAGACTCTTGAGAATTACCATCAGAGTTTCGTACATTTTT
AACAAGATTTTTTGTGGAATCATCACCAAACCATGAAAATTTCTAGCAGGCTTTTGGGGTTCCTCAGTGG
GATCATGAAACTCCGTTACATCGTTTTTGCTATGAGATTACAGAAAAAATAACTTAAGTAAACAGTTTTT
CTGTAAAAGATATTTCACTCACTTAGCTTTTGAACGCAGTGGAATTTTAGACCATTGTTTGCTTGACTTT
TTTTTTAATCATAATTTAAATGTTAGAGTGTTAGAAACCGTGTTCTTATAAACAATATTCTCCTTTTCTT
CTTCCCTGTCTTGCGAAACAAACGATAGAGAGAAACTTATCAGTGTACCTGGCGTCTAAGCTGCGAATCA
AGGAACTACGATTTTCCAGCCACTTCCTATGTAAATCAATCGAAGTATCGTTTAGTACATTACATTTAAT
ACATTTCTTCTTCATCTATGCATCTTTGACTTTTCCAAAATGAATATCCTATTTCATTATACATTTTTTC
TTTTACTTCCAGCGCTACAGCACCAGCAGTTATCAGGATGTAGATGAAGGTATCAACAGTTCGTTCGGCA
GCAATGACAAATCCACGCTGATTCAGGTTTGGAAACCCAAAAGTTATGGCGCCGTCAAGGGACAAATTCC
ACAGCACGAACGACTCACATACACATGGAAGGAGATCGATGTGTTTGGAGAGACGCCAGGTGATACCAAA
AAGGAACCCCTGTGCAGTAGATTGTGCTGTTGTTTCTCCCGCCAGAAGAAAGACTTCAATCCCCGCAAAC
ACCTACTGAAGAATGTGACCGGGATGGCTAAGAGTGGAGAGTTACTGGCTGTGATGGGTAGTTCTGGCGC
CGGTAAAACAACCTTGCTGAACGCTTTGCTAGCACTTTCCAAAATTCATTTGGTAATTTCTACAAGAATT
TTTTCAAGAAATTTCTTAAGAATTTTTGAAAAAAAAAATGGTAATTTTTACTGAATTGATAAACGCAATT
GATAGGTAAACCATTGCTAAATATAGTCATTCACCAAACACACTGCTTTTTTCTCGTCTGAAAATTTTTT
AGTTGTTTCGCAAGTAACCCATTTTATATCCAAAAATTACTTTCTGTACATTTTTCTCGCTCTTTCTTAG
CGAATGGATTATTGATTTCTAAGCTTGTCATTGACTTGACTACTTTTATTGAACTGATAATTCTATTAAC
AGAAATTAATAACAACAGTTTGCTTATGAAATAACATGATAGCCAAGTCAATAACAGGTCCAGTTTAGAC
TTTCGGGTTTTCCATAGTAAATATACTACAAATAATATTAATGTTCCATGAAAAAAGGAGTAAGAGTCTG
GTAACCCTAGTGCACGCAAATATCTCGCGGGCATATTTGGTTGCTGAGGTATATTTATATTTGAACGCCA
TGAGAAAAAGCGGAAGAAATTGGCTCATGGCCGATTTTAAGGATATTTAAAAATTGTACAATGTACATAT
AATAGGCCAGGAGAAGTGGATGAACTTGTCATTCATTTTTCTGTCAATTCTCATACAAAATCTACTTTTT
CTTTGACATAAATTCACTCTAGGTGAACCACTTCCCCTGGCCTATTAAACATCCGTTCCTTCAATGTGTT
CTTTTTTTTAAGCGTGTGTTAAAAGTTTGCTCTGCTGGTGAATTCACGCTCTACCCGTTCAGGCAGCATT
CATCGAAAAGCCCTATCTGCTCGCACACATTTACAAAATGCTGATTGCGTTGTGTGCTGAATGGGTCACT
CGTCCGTCACTGCTTGCTGTGTACACTGTACAGTTACGCAGTCTGTGCATCGCTAGAATCATATTTACGG
AAGAGTATTATATATACCCGATGCGTTGCTCTTCGATTGGTGCGATCTTGACCCCCGGGTCTTAGAGCTA
TGCTGGAAACAGCATAGCAAGTTAAGATAAGGCTAGTCCGTTATCAACTTGAAAAAGTGGCACCGAGTCG
GTGCTTTTTTTGTGGTTTTACTATTCGATAATTGTGTCTCTTATCCTCAGAGTAATGTGAAAAAACTACC
TAGTTAATAAAATTAATAAGGGGAGAAAGGTTTGCAATTTCTTACGTACATATTTTGTTCCATATCATAG
TGGAATCACAGAGACGATACCTCCATCATGTTTAAGGCAGCATCCATTTATTACGTAACGCTAAAATTAG
AAATTTTTGACCTCCTTCCCCCCCCCCCTCCGTAACGCTTTTTGTATGAAAAATTTCTAATTTTTGTATG
AACCGTAACGATTGAGCCTACTCCCCCCTCCCCCTAGTGCGTTACGTAATTTGTGGATGCCGCCTTACGT
GCAGAAAATAGATAACATAGTTTCGAGGGCCTTTAACTTTGTTTAAAGTGCAACATTTAAATGCTATTAA
ACTTAAGTTTAATATGTGTACAGTTGTATACAGTTAACTTTAAGATTATGTCACTTTAAAACAAAATCTG
ATAGCACACTATAGAGCAAACATAAAGTATTCATATATAGCTTCGTGGTTACTTGGGAACTGCGCCATAT
CGTGTGCAAAATGAAGAAATAATACGGAGCAGCATATACTTTCTGTTAGTTAATTAATTCGAGCTCGCCC
GGGGATCTAATTCAATTAGAGACTAATTCAATTAGAGCTAATTCAATTAGGATCCAAGCTTATCGATTTC
GAACCCTCGACCGCCGGAGTATAAATAGAGGCGCTTCGTCTACGGAGCGACAATTCAATTCAAACAAGCA
AAGTGAACACGTCGCTAAGCGAAAGCTAAGCAAATAAACAAGCGCAGCTGAACAAGCTAAACAATCGGGG
TACCGCTAGAGTCGACGGTACGATCCACCGGTCGCCACCATGGTGAGCAAGGGCGAGGAGGTCATCAAAG
AGTTCATGCGCTTCAAGGTGCGCATGGAGGGCTCCATGAACGGCCACGAGTTCGAGATCGAGGGCGAGGG
CGAGGGCCGCCCCTACGAGGGCACCCAGACCGCCAAGCTGAAGGTGACCAAGGGCGGCCCCCTGCCCTTC
GCCTGGGACATCCTGTCCCCCCAGTTCATGTACGGCTCCAAGGCGTACGTGAAGCACCCCGCCGACATCC
CCGATTACAAGAAGCTGTCCTTCCCCGAGGGCTTCAAGTGGGAGCGCGTGATGAACTTCGAGGACGGCGG
TCTGGTGACCGTGACCCAGGACTCCTCCCTGCAGGACGGCACGCTGATCTACAAGGTGAAGATGCGCGGC
ACCAACTTCCCCCCCGACGGCCCCGTAATGCAGAAGAAGACCATGGGCTGGGAGGCCTCCACCGAGCGCC
TGTACCCCCGCGACGGCGTGCTGAAGGGCGAGATCCACCAGGCCCTGAAGCTGAAGGACGGCGGCCACTA
CCTGGTGGAGTTCAAGACCATCTACATGGCCAAGAAGCCCGTGCAACTGCCCGGCTACTACTACGTGGAC
ACCAAGCTGGACATCACCTCCCACAACGAGGACTACACCATCGTGGAACAGTACGAGCGCTCCGAGGGCC
GCCACCACCTGTTCCTGGGGCATGGCACCGGCAGCACCGGCAGCGGCAGCTCCGGCACCGCCTCCTCCGA
GGACAACAACATGGCCGTTATCAAGGAATTTATGCGCTTCAAAGTTAGGATGGAGGGATCCATGAACGGA
CATGAGTTCGAGATCGAGGGAGAGGGCGAGGGACGCCCGTATGAAGGCACACAAACAGCCAAACTCAAGG
TCACCAAGGGCGGACCACTGCCCTTCGCCTGGGATATCCTGAGTCCCCAGTTTATGTACGGCAGCAAGGC
CTACGTTAAGCACCCCGCTGACATACCGGACTACAAAAAGCTGTCCTTTCCGGAAGGCTTCAAGTGGGAG
CGCGTGATGAATTTCGAAGACGGAGGACTGGTCACTGTGACCCAAGATAGCAGTTTGCAGGACGGTACAC
TGATCTATAAGGTTAAAATGCGCGGCACTAACTTTCCGCCAGATGGCCCAGTGATGCAGAAGAAGACCAT
GGGTTGGGAGGCATCCACCGAACGTCTGTACCCTCGAGACGGAGTGCTCAAGGGCGAGATCCATCAGGCC
CTCAAACTGAAAGATGGTGGTCACTACCTGGTCGAATTTAAGACCATTTACATGGCCAAGAAGCCGGTTC
AGCTGCCCGGATATTATTATGTGGATACGAAACTGGATATAACTTCGCATAACGAAGACTACACCATTGT
CGAGCAGTATGAGCGCAGCGAAGGCCGACATCACCTGTTCCTCTACGGCATGGACGAGCTGTACAAGTAG
GCGGCCGCGACTCTAGATCATAATCAGCCATACCACATTTGTAGAGGTTTTACTTGCTTTAAAAAACCTC
CCACACCTCCCCCTGAACCTGAAACATAAAATGAATGCAATTGTTGTTGTTAACTTGTTTATTGCAGCTT
ATAATGGTTACAAATAAAGCAATAGCATCACAAATTTCACAAATAAAGCATTTTTTTCACTGCATTCTAG
TTGTGGTTTGTCCAAACTCATCAATGTATCTTAAAGCTTGTTTAAACTCAAGATCGCACCGACTTCAGTA
CGTGCCCTAAACGGAATCCCAGTCAACGCGGAACAGTTGCGAGCACGTTGCGCCTATGTGCAACAGGACG
ATCTTTTCATTCCCGCGCTTACAACTCGAGAACACCTCGTATTCCACGCAATGCTGCGTATGGGTAAAGA
TGTACCCAAGAGTGTCAAGATGAATCGAGTCAACGAGGTGCTTCAGGAGCTTTCCTTAGCGAAATGCGCA
GACACGATCATTGGAGCGCCAGGTCGAATGAAAGGCCTGTCCGGAGGTGAACGGAAACGGTTGGCCTTTG
CATCGGAAACCCTGACCGATCCTCACCTGTTGCTTTGTGATGAACCCACTTCCGGGTTGGATTCGTTCAT
GGCTCACAGTGTTCTACAGGTGCTGAAGGGAATGGCCCTCAAAGGAAAGACGATTATACTGACCATACAT
CAACCTTCGTCAGAACTGTATTGCTTGTTCGACAAAATTCTCCTAGTGGCAGAAGGACGCGTGGCTTTCC
TTGGATCTCCCTATCAGGCTTCGGAATTCTTTTCTCAGTGAGTAGACTTGTGAAATCCTGACGATTTTGC
TTTACTAGCAGGGCTTGTGGTGTCTTGCCTCTTAAAACACCGAACATGAAACCCAAAAGCCAAACGCAAT
AGGAATCAGACGATGAGAGTTCTTCATAGATCTGACCAGACATGTCTCTAAGAATATTTCTAAGACTTTT
TTTTTGGAAATTCATCGCGATCTTGACATTACGCGTAATCCGCGTAATCATCGTATTTTTCCAAAGTTAC
ATTCAGATATTACGGCAGAAATTCTTTAGGAGATTTCATCAGGAGATAACATATTGGTGAATTACGGATT
CGTTGTATTTATCTTCAAGAATACTACCTGATTTTAGTTTAGCAATTACTTCAGAGATTTCATTTAGAAT
TCAAGATTCATGCAGAAATATTCTTTCATTGATAGAACTTCCTTCTATGCAGAACATCTACCAGAATTCA
ACCAGAAATTTCTACTTATATACCTCTAACACGGCCAATTGCGGCCAGACAGTAAAATAATAGTGGCCTT
AGTAACTAAAATGATCAAAATTGTGACCCGGTAAAGTGATTTAATAAAACAGTTTTTAGTCCAAACAATA
TTAGGGGTCATCCAAAAACGACTTCAATCATTAGGGGCGCGCCCATACTCGGTGGCCTCCCCACCACCAA
CTTTTTTGCACTGCAAAAAAACACGCTTTTGCACGCGGGCCCATACATAGTACAAACTCTACGTTTCGTA
GACTATTTTACATAAATAGTCTACACCGTTGTATACGCTCCAAATACACTACCACACATTGAACCTTTTT
GCAGTGCAAAAAAGTACGTGTCGGCAGTCACGTAGGCCGGCCTTATCGGGTCGCGTCCTGTCACGTACGA
ATCACATTATCGGACCGGACGAGTGTTGTCTTATCGTGACAGGACGCCAGCTTCCTGTGTTGCTAACCGC
AGCCGGACGCAACTCCTTATCGGAACAGGACGCGCCTCCATATCAGCCGCGCGTTATCTCATGCGCGTGA
CCGGACACGAGGCGCCCGTCCCGCTTATCGCGCCTATAAATACAGCCCGCAACGATCTGGTAAACACAGT
TGAACAGCATCTGTTACAGCGACACAACATGAGCCGGTCCAACAACGCCAACGCGCCCACGCCATCCAAC
CGCCGCCGCAACCTGTCTCTGGTG
Features (pLannotate 1.2.2; 26 found; start..end, strand, type, name):
      1..681     +  CDS            DsRed1: wild-type DsRed mammalian codon-optimized
    689..772     +  CDS            large T antigen (fragment): large T antigen from SV40 (simian virus 40)
    795..916     +  polyA_signal   SV40 poly(A) signal: SV40 polyadenylation signal
   1619..1759    +  CDS            FP (fragment): FP25_NPVAC - Experimental evidence at protein level: Swiss-Prot protein existence level 1. From Autographa californica nuclear polyhedrosis virus (AcMNPV).
   1752..1790    -  misc_feature   MCS (fragment): pUC18/19 multiple cloning site
   1821..1843    -  protein_bind   lac operator (fragment): The lac repressor binds to the lac operator to inhibit transcription in E. coli. This inhibition can be relieved by adding lactose or isopropyl-β-D-thiogalactopyranoside (IPTG). lac repressor encoded by lacI
   1847..1877    -  promoter       lac promoter: promoter for the E. coli lac operon
   1892..1913    -  protein_bind   CAP binding site: CAP binding activates transcription in the presence of cAMP. E. coli catabolite activator protein
   1926..2018    -  CDS            lacI (fragment): lac repressor; lacI; The lac repressor binds to the lac operator to inhibit transcription in E. coli. This inhibition can be relieved by adding lactose or isopropyl-β-D-thiogalactopyranoside (IPTG).
   2201..2789    -  rep_origin     ori: high-copy-number ColE1/pMB1/pBR322/pUC origin of replication
   2960..3820    -  CDS            AmpR: β-lactamase; bla; confers resistance to ampicillin, carbenicillin, and related antibiotics
   3821..3925    -  promoter       AmpR promoter: bla
   4020..4055    +  CDS            rop (fragment): Rop protein, which maintains plasmids at low copy number; rop
   4157..4256    +  misc_feature   bom (fragment): basis of mobility region from pBR322
   4262..4416    -  CDS            lacZα (fragment): LacZα fragment of β-galactosidase; lacZ fragment
   4420..4887    -  CDS            LEF-9 (fragment): LEF9_NPVAC - Experimental evidence at protein level: Swiss-Prot protein existence level 1. Component of the viral DNA-dependent RNA polymerase which is composed of four equimolar subunits of LEF-4, LEF-8, LEF-9, and p47. Plays an essential role in late and very late gene expression. From Autographa californica nuclear polyhedrosis virus (AcMNPV).
   4914..5117    +  CDS            FP (fragment): FP25_NPVAC - Experimental evidence at protein level: Swiss-Prot protein existence level 1. From Autographa californica nuclear polyhedrosis virus (AcMNPV).
   6870..7238    +  CDS            w (fragment): WHITE_ANOGA - Experimental evidence at transcript level: Swiss-Prot protein existence level 2. May be part of a membrane-spanning permease system necessary for the transport of pigment precursors into pigment cells responsible for eye color. From Anopheles gambiae (African malaria mosquito).
   8267..8334    +  misc_RNA       tracrRNA (fragment): trans-activating CRISPR RNA for the Streptococcus pyogenes CRISPR/Cas9 system
   9044..9166    +  promoter       hsp70 promoter (fragment): Drosophila melanogaster hsp70Bb promoter
   9210..10637   +  CDS            tdTomato: tdTomato is a basic (constitutively fluorescent) orange fluorescent protein published in 2004, derived from Discosoma sp.. It is reported to be a somewhat slowly-maturing tandem dimer with low acid sensitivity.
  10656..10739   +  CDS            large T antigen (fragment): large T antigen from SV40 (simian virus 40)
  10762..10883   +  polyA_signal   SV40 poly(A) signal: SV40 polyadenylation signal
  10900..11448   +  CDS            w (fragment): WHITE_ANOGA - Experimental evidence at transcript level: Swiss-Prot protein existence level 2. May be part of a membrane-spanning permease system necessary for the transport of pigment precursors into pigment cells responsible for eye color. From Anopheles gambiae (African malaria mosquito).
  12085..12545   +  promoter       OpIE-2 promoter (fragment): immediate-early gene 2 from the Orgyia pseudotsugata multicapsid nucleopolyhedrovirus; strong constitutive baculovirus promoter for insect cell expression
  12559..12624   +  CDS            IE2 (fragment): VIE2_NPVOP - Protein inferred from homology: Swiss-Prot protein existence level 3. RING-finger E3 ubiquitin ligase that plays an important regulatory role during the initial stages of infection. Migrates to specific nuclear foci early in infection supposely to prepare the sites for viral replication by targeting and ubiquitinating host proteins. From Orgyia pseudotsugata multicapsid polyhedrosis virus (OpMNPV).
