[The description below was written by a language model from this plasmid's Addgene catalogue record and pLannotate feature annotations shown in this document.]
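Description:
U6a is a roughly 12.6 kb piggyBac-backbone insect expression plasmid built to express a guide RNA in the mosquito Aedes aegypti. It is maintained in E. coli as a high-copy plasmid through a ColE1/pUC-type origin and selected with ampicillin via the bla gene. Remnants of pUC cloning sequences (lac promoter/operator, lacZα and lacI fragments) sit in the backbone. The short baculovirus-derived fragments annotated as FP25 and LEF-9 are flanking sequences commonly carried along with piggyBac transposon arms, although the terminal repeats themselves are not annotated in either feature table.

The insert is catalogued as "HR U6a promoter-gRNA": an Aedes aegypti U6 (Pol III) promoter driving a guide RNA directed against the white eye-pigmentation gene. The table detects the S. pyogenes Cas9 guide scaffold (tracrRNA fragment) but not the U6 promoter, which is known only from the catalogue fields. Downstream lies a tdTomato reading frame with an SV40 polyadenylation signal, preceded by a fragment of the Drosophila hsp70 promoter; any upstream enhancer elements that set its expression pattern are not recorded. This gRNA-plus-tdTomato unit is bracketed by two segments matching the white gene, consistent with the "HR" label. They would serve as homology arms for Cas9-triggered insertion of the cassette into the white locus. Outside the arms, an OpIE-2 baculovirus promoter drives DsRed with its own SV40 poly(A), providing a second marker that could distinguish off-target or whole-plasmid/transposon integration from precise homology-directed insertion.

No Cas9 coding sequence is annotated, so the nuclease must be supplied separately, in keeping with the associated work on a confinable gene drive system. The depositor and sequencing-derived records differ by only 14 nt and show the same feature order.
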