Addgene plasmid #117221: U6a
Purpose: Expresses gRNA in Aedes aegypti
Depositing lab: Omar Akbari. Depositing organization: University of California, San Diego (UCSD). Publication: Development of a confinable gene drive system in the human disease vector Aedes aegypti. Li M, Yang T, Kandul NP, Bui M, Gamez S, Raban R, Bennett J, Sanchez C HM, Lanzaro GC, Schmidt H, Lee Y, Marshall JM, Akbari OS. Elife. 2020 Jan 21;9. pii: 51701. doi: 10.7554/eLife.51701. PubMed 31960794.
Backbone
  Vector backbone: Piggybac
  Total vector size (bp): 12610
  Vector type: Insect Expression, Synthetic Biology
Growth in bacteria
  Bacterial resistance: Ampicillin, 100 μg/mL
  Growth temperature: 37°C
  Growth strain: DH5alpha
  Copy number: High Copy
Gene/Insert
  Gene/Insert name: HR U6a promoter-gRNA (alt name: HR U6a-gRNA)
  gRNA/shRNA sequence: white
  Species: Aedes aegypti
  Promoter: U6
  Cloning method: Gibson Cloning
  Sequencing primers: 5′ ttaattcgagctcgcccggggtcctaggCCTCACGCCACTCGTAGAATGAACCCGATT; 3′ CCAAAAACGACTTCAATCATTAGGggcgcgcccatactcggtggcctccccac
Terms and licenses: Academic/Nonprofit Terms; Industry Terms: Not Available to Industry
How to cite: U6a was a gift from Omar Akbari (Addgene plasmid # 117221 ; http://n2t.net/addgene:117221 ; RRID:Addgene_117221)
